>Addgene plasmid #230395 | AiP14479 - pAAV-AiE2118m_3xC1-minBG-SYFP2-WPRE3-BGHpA (Alias: CN4479) | addgene full sequence | sequence record 461928 | Addgene NGS Result
CCTGCAGGCAGCTGCGCGCTCGCTCGCTCACTGAGGCCGCCCGGGCGTCGGGCGACCTTTGGTCGCCCGG
CCTCAGTGAGCGAGCGAGCGCGCAGAGAGGGAGTGGCCAACTCCATCACTAGGGGTTCCTGCGGCCGCAC
GCGTCACTTGCAGGTTTCTTCTTCCAGTCCCAGCCCTCTGGCCCACACCCCACTGCTGACCACAGGAGCC
TCTCACAGTGCTCACTCAGGGCTTCAAAACTCTCTCCCTGGCAGCTTCTTTCTATTCTGAAGTCTCCCAG
TCCAGCACAAATTAGTCCCCTCTCCTGGACTCCTACTGCGCCGCCTTGGTACATCACAGAGCACTGGCTG
AGAAAATCGCCCTTTAGTCCCCGCAAATCACTCTCTTACCTGCTCCACTGACTAGGCCTGTGCCATTATT
TATTAGGGAATGAGCGCTAGCTGTTGAGGGTCAATTATTCCATTGACCAGGCATTACAATAATTCCTGGT
AATTAAAAGAGGTACTTATGTGAATCTGGATGCGTATTGAAAGAAACATTAGTCCTTTTGTCAGCTTGCA
CTTGCAGGTTTCTTCTTCCAGTCCCAGCCCTCTGGCCCACACCCCACTGCTGACCACAGGAGCCTCTCAC
AGTGCTCACTCAGGGCTTCAAAACTCTCTCCCTGGCAGCTTCTTTCTATTCTGAAGTCTCCCAGTCCAGC
ACAAATTAGTCCCCTCTCCTGGACTCCTACTGCGCCGCCTTGGTACATCACAGAGCACTGGCTGAGAAAA
TCGCCCTTTAGTCCCCGCAAATCACTCTCTTACCTGCTCCACTGACTAGGCCTGTGCCATTATTTATTAG
GGAATGAGCGCTAGCTGTTGAGGGTCAATTATTCCATTGACCAGGCATTACAATAATTCCTGGTAATTAA
AAGAGGTACTTATGTGAATCTGGATGCGTATTGAAAGAAACATTAGTCCTTTTGTCAGCTTGCACTTGCA
GGTTTCTTCTTCCAGTCCCAGCCCTCTGGCCCACACCCCACTGCTGACCACAGGAGCCTCTCACAGTGCT
CACTCAGGGCTTCAAAACTCTCTCCCTGGCAGCTTCTTTCTATTCTGAAGTCTCCCAGTCCAGCACAAAT
TAGTCCCCTCTCCTGGACTCCTACTGCGCCGCCTTGGTACATCACAGAGCACTGGCTGAGAAAATCGCCC
TTTAGTCCCCGCAAATCACTCTCTTACCTGCTCCACTGACTAGGCCTGTGCCATTATTTATTAGGGAATG
AGCGCTAGCTGTTGAGGGTCAATTATTCCATTGACCAGGCATTACAATAATTCCTGGTAATTAAAAGAGG
TACTTATGTGAATCTGGATGCGTATTGAAAGAAACATTAGTCCTTTTGTCAGCTTGGAGCTCGGGCTGGG
CATAAAAGTCAGGGCAGAGCCATCTATTGCTTACATTTGCTTCTGGGATCCAGATCTTTCGAAGCTAGCG
CTACCGGTCGCCACCATGGTGAGCAAGGGCGAGGAGCTGTTCACCGGGGTGGTGCCCATCCTGGTCGAGC
TGGACGGCGACGTAAACGGCCACAAGTTCAGCGTGTCCGGCGAGGGCGAGGGCGATGCCACCTACGGCAA
GCTGACCCTGAAGCTGATCTGCACCACCGGCAAGCTGCCCGTGCCCTGGCCCACCCTCGTGACCACCCTG
GGCTACGGCGTGCAGTGCTTCGCCCGCTACCCCGACCACATGAAGCAGCACGACTTCTTCAAGTCCGCCA
TGCCCGAAGGCTACGTCCAGGAGCGCACCATCTTCTTCAAGGACGACGGCAACTACAAGACCCGCGCCGA
GGTGAAGTTCGAGGGCGACACCCTGGTGAACCGCATCGAGCTGAAGGGCATCGACTTCAAGGAGGACGGC
AACATCCTGGGGCACAAGCTGGAGTACAACTACAACAGCCACAACGTCTATATCACCGCCGACAAGCAGA
AGAACGGCATCAAGGCCAACTTCAAGATCCGCCACAACATCGAGGACGGCGGCGTGCAGCTCGCCGACCA
CTACCAGCAGAACACCCCCATCGGCGACGGCCCCGTGCTGCTGCCCGACAACCACTACCTGAGCTACCAG
TCCAAGCTGAGCAAAGACCCCAACGAGAAGCGCGATCACATGGTCCTGCTGGAGTTCGTGACCGCCGCCG
GGATCACTCTCGGCATGGACGAGCTGTACAAGTAAGTCGACGGCGCGCCGCGGCCGCGAATTCGATATCA
TAATCAACCTCTGGATTACAAAATTTGTGAAAGATTGACTGGTATTCTTAACTATGTTGCTCCTTTTACG
CTATGTGGATACGCTGCTTTAATGCCTTTGTATCATGCTATTGCTTCCCGTATGGCTTTCATTTTCTCCT
CCTTGTATAAATCCTGGTTAGTTCTTGCCACGGCGGAACTCATCGCCGCCTGCCTTGCCCGCTGCTGGAC
AGGGGCTCGGCTGTTGGGCACTGACAATTCCGTGGCTCGAGAGATCTTCGACTGTGCCTTCTAGTTGCCA
GCCATCTGTTGTTTGCCCCTCCCCCGTGCCTTCCTTGACCCTGGAAGGTGCCACTCCCACTGTCCTTTCC
TAATAAAATGAGGAAATTGCATCGCATTGTCTGAGTAGGTGTCATTCTATTCTGGGGGGTGGGGTGGGGC
AGGACAGCAAGGGGGAGGATTGGGAAGACAATAGCAGGCATGAGATCTCACGTGCGGACCGAGCGGCCGC
AGGAACCCCTAGTGATGGAGTTGGCCACTCCCTCTCTGCGCGCTCGCTCGCTCACTGAGGCCGGGCGACC
AAAGGTCGCCCGACGCCCGGGCTTTGCCCGGGCGGCCTCAGTGAGCGAGCGAGCGCGCAGCTGCCTGCAG
GGGCGCCTGATGCGGTATTTTCTCCTTACGCATCTGTGCGGTATTTCACACCGCATA
[95 nt withheld, positions 2928-3022]
T
[46 nt withheld, positions 3024-3069]
C
[141 nt withheld, positions 3071-3211]
CCTTTGACGTTGGAGTCCACGTTCTTT
[37 nt withheld, positions 3239-3275]
ACTCTATCTCGGGCTATTCTTTTGATTTATAAGGGATTTTGCCGATTTCGGTCTATTGGTTAAAAAATGA
GCTGATTTAACAAAAATTTAACGCGAATTTTAACAAAATATTAACGTTTACAATTTTATGGTGCACTCTC
AGTACAATCTGCTCTGATGCCGCATAGTTAAGCCAGCCCCGACACCCGCCAACACCCGCTGACGCGCCCT
GACGGGCTTGTCTGCTCCCGGCATCCGCTTACAGACAAGCTGTGACCGTCTCCGGGAGCTGCATGTGTCA
GAGGTTTTCACCGTCATCACCGAAACGCGCGAGACGAAAGGGCCTCGTGATACGCCTATTTTTATAGGTT
AATGTCATGATAATAATGGTTTCTTAGACGTCAGGTGGCACTTTTCGGGGAAATGTGCGCGGAACCCCTA
TTTGTTTATTTTTCTAAATACATTCAAATATGTATCCGCTCATGAGACAATAACCCTGATAAATGCTTCA
ATAATATTGAAAAAGGAAGAGTATGAGTATTCAACATTTCCGTGTCGCCCTTATTCCCTTTTTTGCGGCA
TTTTGCCTTCCTGTTTTTGCTCACCCAGAAACGCTGGTGAAAGTAAAAGATGCTGAAGATCAGTTGGGTG
CACGAGTGGGTTACATCGAACTGGATCTCAACAGCGGTAAGATCCTTGAGAGTTTTCGCCCCGAAGAACG
TTTTCCAATGATGAGCACTTTTAAAGTTCTGCTATGTGGCGCGGTATTATCCCGTATTGACGCCGGGCAA
GAGCAACTCGGTCGCCGCATACACTATTCTCAGAATGACTTGGTTGAGTACTCACCAGTCACAGAAAAGC
ATCTTACGGATGGCATGACAGTAAGAGAATTATGCAGTGCTGCCATAACCATGAGTGATAACACTGCGGC
CAACTTACTTCTGACAACGATCGGAGGACCGAAGGAGCTAACCGCTTTTTTGCACAACATGGGGGATCAT
GTAACTCGCCTTGATCGTTGGGAACCGGAGCTGAATGAAGCCATACCAAACGACGAGCGTGACACCACGA
TGCCTGTAGCAATGGCAACAACGTTGCGCAAACTATTAACTGGCGAACTACTTACTCTAGCTTCCCGGCA
ACAATTAATAGACTGGATGGAGGCGGATAAAGTTGCAGGACCACTTCTGCGCTCGGCCCTTCCGGCTGGC
TGGTTTATTGCTGATAAATCTGGAGCCGGTGAGCGTGGGTCTCGCGGTATCATTGCAGCACTGGGGCCAG
ATGGTAAGCCCTCCCGTATCGTAGTTATCTACACGACGGGGAGTCAGGCAACTATGGATGAACGAAATAG
ACAGATCGCTGAGATAGGTGCCTCACTGATTAAGCATTGGTAACTGTCAGACCAAGTTTACTCATATATA
CTTTAGATTGATTTAAAACTTCATTTTTAATTTAAAAGGATCTAGGTGAAGATCCTTTTTGATAATCTCA
TGACCAAAATCCCTTAACGTGAGTTTTCGTTCCACTGAGCGTCAGACCCCGTAGAAAAGATCAAAGGATC
TTCTTGAGATCCTTTTTTTCTGCGCGTAATCTGCTGCTTGCAAACAAAAAAACCACCGCTACCAGCGGTG
GTTTGTTTGCCGGATCAAGAGCTACCAACTCTTTTTCCGAAGGTAACTGGCTTCAGCAGAGCGCAGATAC
CAAATACTGTTCTTCTAGTGTAGCCGTAGTTAGGCCACCACTTCAAGAACTCTGTAGCACCGCCTACATA
CCTCGCTCTGCTAATCCTGTTACCAGTGGCTGCTGCCAGTGGCGATAAGTCGTGTCTTACCGGGTTGGAC
TCAAGACGATAGTTACCGGATAAGGCGCAGCGGTCGGGCTGAACGGGGGGTTCGTGCACACAGCCCAGCT
TGGAGCGAACGACCTACACCGAACTGAGATACCTACAGCGTGAGCTATGAGAAAGCGCCACGCTTCCCGA
AGGGAGAAAGGCGGACAGGTATCCGGTAAGCGGCAGGGTCGGAACAGGAGAGCGCACGAGGGAGCTTCCA
GGGGGAAACGCCTGGTATCTTTATAGTCCTGTCGGGTTTCGCCACCTCTGACTTGAGCGTCGATTTTTGT
GATGCTCGTCAGGGGGGCGGAGCCTATGGAAAAACGCCAGCAACGCGGCCTTTTTACGGTTCCTGGCCTT
TTGCTGGCCTTTTGCTCACATGT
Features (pLannotate 1.2.2; 14 found; start..end, strand, type, name):
     12..39      +  repeat_region  AAV2 ITR (fragment): inverted terminal repeat of adeno-associated virus serotype 2 inverted
     68..95      +  repeat_region  AAV2 ITR (fragment): inverted terminal repeat of adeno-associated virus serotype 2 inverted
   1486..2202    +  CDS            SYFP2: SYFP2 is a basic (constitutively fluorescent) yellow fluorescent protein published in 2006, derived from Aequorea victoria. It is reported to be a very rapidly-maturing monomer with moderate acid sensitivity.
   2242..2399    +  misc_feature   WPRE (fragment): woodchuck hepatitis virus posttranscriptional regulatory element
   2405..2485    +  misc_feature   WPRE (fragment): woodchuck hepatitis virus posttranscriptional regulatory element
   2502..2613    +  polyA_signal   bGH poly(A) signal: bovine growth hormone polyadenylation signal
   2731..2871    +  repeat_region  AAV2 ITR: inverted terminal repeat of adeno-associated virus serotype 2 inverted
   2876..2927    -  misc_feature   bom (fragment): basis of mobility region from pBR322
   2946..3401    +  rep_origin     f1 ori (sequence partly withheld): f1 bacteriophage origin of replication; arrow indicates direction of (+) strand synthesis
   3402..3451    -  misc_feature   bom (fragment): basis of mobility region from pBR322
   3553..3588    -  CDS            rop (fragment): Rop protein, which maintains plasmids at low copy number; rop
   3683..3787    +  promoter       AmpR promoter: bla
   3788..4648    +  CDS            AmpR: β-lactamase; bla; confers resistance to ampicillin, carbenicillin, and related antibiotics
   4819..5407    +  rep_origin     ori: high-copy-number ColE1/pMB1/pBR322/pUC origin of replication
