[The description below was written by a language model from this plasmid's Addgene catalogue record and pLannotate feature annotations shown in this document.]
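Description:
AiP14479 - pAAV-AiE2118m_3xC1-minBG-SYFP2-WPRE3-BGHpA (alias CN4479) is an AAV transfer plasmid of about 5.5 kb built on a pAAV2 backbone. It is intended for packaging a recombinant AAV genome that reports the activity of a candidate brain cell-type enhancer. It is propagated in E. coli as a high-copy plasmid through a ColE1/pUC-type origin and selected with ampicillin via the β-lactamase gene and its native promoter. An f1 phage origin and short remnants of pBR322 bom and rop sequences are also present in the backbone. The recorded host is a recombination-tolerant strain, a common choice for keeping the repetitive ITRs intact.

The payload lies between AAV2 inverted terminal repeats, which supply the cis signals for genome replication and encapsidation. The right ITR is annotated in full, whereas the left one is detected only as two short fragments in the sequencing result. Upstream of the reporter is the AiE2118m_3xC1 enhancer joined to the minBG minimal promoter. Neither is annotated in the feature table, but they presumably occupy the unannotated region preceding the coding sequence. The name suggests a triplicated core of the enhancer, though the record does not spell this out. A minimal promoter has little activity on its own, so expression depends on the enhancer, giving cell-population specificity. The reporter is SYFP2, a rapidly maturing monomeric yellow fluorescent protein. It is followed by WPRE3, a shortened woodchuck posttranscriptional element (annotated as two WPRE fragments) that boosts transcript expression, and by the bovine growth hormone polyadenylation signal.

The construct serves to label specific brain cell populations by AAV delivery. The record does not say which populations this enhancer targets.
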