Addgene plasmid #230395: AiP14479 - pAAV-AiE2118m_3xC1-minBG-SYFP2-WPRE3-BGHpA (Alias: CN4479)
Purpose: AiE2118m_3xC1 is an enhancer sequence, designed to drive AAV-mediated transgene expression in specific populations of brain cells
Depositing lab: Allen Institute for Brain Science & Jonathan Ting. Depositing organization: Allen Institute. Publication: A suite of enhancer AAVs and transgenic mouse lines for genetic access to cortical cell types. Ben-Simon Y, Hooper M, Narayan S, Daigle TL, Dwivedi D, Way SW, Oster A, Stafford DA, Mich JK, Taormina MJ, Martinez RA, Opitz-Araya X, Roth JR, Alexander JR, Allen S, Amster A, Arbuckle J, Ayala A, Baker PM, Bakken TE, Barcelli T, Barta S, Bendrick J, Bertagnolli D, Bielstein C, Bishwakarma P, Bowlus J, Boyer G, Brouner K, Casian B, Casper T, Chakka AB, Chakrabarty R, Chance RK, Chavan S, Clark M, Colbert K, Collman F, Daniel S, Departee M, DiValentin P, Donadio N, Dotson N, Egdorf T, Fliss T, Gabitto M, Garcia J, Gary A, Gasperini M, Gloe J, Goldy J, Gore BB, Graybuck L, Greisman N, Haeseleer F, Halterman C, Haradon Z, Hastings SD, Helback O, Ho W, Hockemeyer D, Huang C, Huff S, Hunker A, Johansen N, Jones D, Juneau Z, Kalmbach B, Kannan M, Khem S, Kussick E, Kutsal R, Larsen R, Lee C, Lee AY, Leibly M, Lenz GH, Li S, Liang E, Lusk N, Madigan Z, Malloy J, Malone J, McCue R, Melchor J, Mollenkopf T, Moosman S, Morin E, Newman D, Ng L, Ngo K, Omstead V, Otto S, Oyama A, Pena N, Pham T, Phillips E, Pom CA, Potekhina L, Ransford S, Ray PL, Rette D, Reynoldson C, Rimorin C, Rocha D, Ruiz A, Sanchez REA, Sawyer L, Sedeno-Cortes A, Sevigny JP, Shapovalova N, Shepard N, Shulga L, Sigler AR, Siverts L, Soliman S, Somasundaram S, Staats B, Stewart K, Szelenyi E, Tieu M, Trader C, Tran A, van Velthoven CTJ, Walker M, Wang Y, Weed N, Wirthlin M, Wood T, Wynalda B, Yao Z, Zhou T, Ariza J, Dee N, Reding M, Ronellenfitch K, Mufti S, Sunkin SM, Smith KA, Esposito L, Waters J, Thyagarajan B, Yao S, Lein ES, Zeng H, Levi BP, Ngai J, Ting JT, Tasic B. Cell. 2025 May 16:S0092-8674(25)00513-6. doi: 10.1016/j.cell.2025.05.002. PubMed 40403729.
Backbone
  Vector backbone: pAAV2
  Vector type: AAV
Growth in bacteria
  Bacterial resistance: Ampicillin, 100 μg/mL
  Growth temperature: 37°C
  Growth strain: NEB Stable
  Copy number: High Copy
Gene/Insert
  Gene/Insert name: SYFP2
  Species: Synthetic
  Promoter: minBG
  Cloning method: Gibson Cloning
Terms and licenses: Academic/Nonprofit Terms; Industry Terms: Not Available to Industry
How to cite: AiP14479 - pAAV-AiE2118m_3xC1-minBG-SYFP2-WPRE3-BGHpA (Alias: CN4479) was a gift from Allen Institute for Brain Science & Jonathan Ting (Addgene plasmid # 230395 ; http://n2t.net/addgene:230395 ; RRID:Addgene_230395)
